Addgene plasmid #245247: pEF myc-SHP2(E139D)-TurboID
Purpose: Proximity-labeling proteomics with SHP2
Depositing lab: Neel Shah. Depositing organization: Columbia University. Publication: Proximity-labeling proteomics reveals remodeled interactomes and altered localization of pathogenic SHP2 variants. van Vlimmeren AE, Tang LC, Jiang Z, Iyer A, Voleti R, Krismer K, Gaublomme JT, Jovanovic M, Shah NH. bioRxiv [Preprint]. 2025 Mar 21:2025.02.26.640373. doi: 10.1101/2025.02.26.640373. PubMed 40661614.
Backbone
  Vector backbone: pEF
  Vector type: Mammalian Expression
Growth in bacteria
  Bacterial resistance: Ampicillin, 100 μg/mL
  Growth temperature: 37°C
  Growth strain: DH5alpha
  Copy number: High Copy
Gene/Insert
  Gene/Insert name: SHP2 full-length
  Species: H. sapiens (human)
  Mutation: E139D
  Tag / fusion protein: TurboID (C terminal on insert)
  Cloning method: Gibson Cloning
Terms and licenses: Academic/Nonprofit Terms; Industry Terms: Not Available to Industry
How to cite: pEF myc-SHP2(E139D)-TurboID was a gift from Neel Shah (Addgene plasmid # 245247 ; http://n2t.net/addgene:245247 ; RRID:Addgene_245247)
