[The description below was written by a language model from this plasmid's Addgene catalogue record and pLannotate feature annotations shown in this document.]
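Description:
pEF myc-SHP2(E139D)-TurboID is a mammalian expression plasmid built on a pEF backbone. It produces full-length human SHP2 (the tyrosine phosphatase encoded by PTPN11) carrying the E139D substitution, fused at its C terminus to the engineered promiscuous biotin ligase TurboID. Transcription is driven by the strong constitutive human EF-1α promoter and terminated by a bovine growth hormone polyadenylation signal; a T7 promoter sits between the EF-1α promoter and the coding region. The annotated sequence places TurboID directly after the PTPN11 reading frame. It is followed closely by a short element annotated as the HIV Rev nuclear export signal, which the catalogue entry does not mention. The plasmid name indicates an N-terminal myc epitope tag, but this tag is neither annotated in the feature table nor listed among the catalogue tags.

The plasmid is propagated in E. coli at high copy through a ColE1/pUC-type origin with ampicillin selection from β-lactamase, and it also carries an f1 phage origin. A second cassette places the blasticidin S deaminase gene under tandem SV40 early and bacterial EM7 promoters with an SV40 polyadenylation signal, which would allow blasticidin selection of transfected mammalian cells. The short bleomycin-resistance, lacI, CMV enhancer and small t antigen fragments detected nearby appear to be backbone remnants rather than functional units.

The stated purpose is proximity-labeling proteomics with SHP2. In cells supplied with biotin, the TurboID moiety biotinylates proteins near the fusion, which can then be captured and identified by mass spectrometry. The associated study concerns remodeled interactomes and altered localization of pathogenic SHP2 variants, of which E139D is presumably one.
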