Features (pLannotate 1.2.2; 24 found; start..end, strand, type, name):
    135..182     +  promoter       EM7 promoter: synthetic bacterial promoter&nbsp
    201..599     +  CDS            BSD: blasticidin S deaminase; Aspergillus terreus BSD; confers resistance to blasticidin
    600..627     +  CDS            BleoR (fragment): antibiotic-binding protein; Sh ble from Streptoalloteichus hindustanus; confers resistance to bleomycin, phleomycin, and Zeocin™
    637..762     +  CDS            ble (fragment): BLE_KLEPN - Experimental evidence at protein level: Swiss-Prot protein existence level 1. Binding protein with a strong affinity to the bleomycin family of antibiotics. Binds to CL990; an antimitotic-antibiotic compound. From Klebsiella pneumoniae.
    757..878     +  polyA_signal   SV40 poly(A) signal: SV40 polyadenylation signal
    951..967     -  protein_bind   lac operator: The lac repressor binds to the lac operator to inhibit transcription in E. coli. This inhibition can be relieved by adding lactose or isopropyl-β-D-thiogalactopyranoside (IPTG). lac repressor encoded by lacI
    975..1005    -  promoter       lac promoter: promoter for the E. coli lac operon
   1020..1041    -  protein_bind   CAP binding site: CAP binding activates transcription in the presence of cAMP. E. coli catabolite activator protein
   1054..1146    -  CDS            lacI (fragment): lac repressor; lacI; The lac repressor binds to the lac operator to inhibit transcription in E. coli. This inhibition can be relieved by adding lactose or isopropyl-β-D-thiogalactopyranoside (IPTG).
   1318..1906    -  rep_origin     ori: high-copy-number ColE1/pMB1/pBR322/pUC origin of replication
   2077..2937    -  CDS            AmpR: β-lactamase; bla; confers resistance to ampicillin, carbenicillin, and related antibiotics
   2938..3042    -  promoter       AmpR promoter: bla
   3101..3153    -  misc_feature   bom (fragment): basis of mobility region from pBR322
   3308..3326    +  enhancer       CMV enhancer (fragment): human cytomegalovirus immediate early enhancer
   3351..3417    +  CDS            small t antigen (fragment): SV40 (simian virus 40) small t antigen
   3424..4602    +  promoter       EF-1α promoter: strong constitutive promoter for human elongation factor EF-1α
   4619..4637    +  promoter       T7 promoter: promoter for bacteriophage T7 RNA polymerase
   4807..6585    +  CDS            PTPN11: PTN11_HUMAN - Also known as PTP2C, SHPTP2. Experimental evidence at protein level: Swiss-Prot protein existence level 1. Acts downstream of various receptor and cytoplasmic protein tyrosine kinases to participate in the signal transduction from the cell surface to the nucleus (PubMed:10655584, PubMed:18559669, PubMed:18829466, PubMed:26742426, PubMed:28074573). Positively regulates MAPK signal transduction pathway (PubMed:28074573). Dephosphorylates GAB1, ARHGAP35 and EGFR (PubMed:28074573). Dephosphorylates ROCK2 at 'Tyr-722' resulting in stimulation of its RhoA binding activity (PubMed:18559
   6586..7542    +  CDS            TurboID: mutant of the E. coli biotin ligase BioID engineered for improved catalytic efficiency (Branon et al., 2018)
   7549..7575    +  CDS            NES: nuclear export signal from the HIV Rev protein (Fischer et al., 1995)
   7607..7831    +  polyA_signal   bGH poly(A) signal: bovine growth hormone polyadenylation signal
   7835..7856    +  promoter       SV40 promoter (fragment): SV40 enhancer and early promoter
   7877..8305    +  rep_origin     f1 ori (sequence partly withheld): f1 bacteriophage origin of replication; arrow indicates direction of (+) strand synthesis
   8319..87      +  promoter       SV40 promoter (across the origin): SV40 enhancer and early promoter
>Addgene plasmid #245247 | pEF myc-SHP2(E139D)-TurboID | addgene full sequence | sequence record 487862 | Addgene NGS Result
ATTTATGCAGAGGCCGAGGCCGCCTCTGCCTCTGAGCTATTCCAGAAGTAGTGAGGAGGCTTTTTTGGAG
GCCTAGGCTTTTGCAAAAAGCTCCCGGGAGCTTGTATATCCATTTTCGGATCTGATCAGCACGTGTTGAC
AATTAATCATCGGCATAGTATATCGGCATAGTATAATACGACAAGGTGAGGAACTAAACCATGGCCAAGC
CTTTGTCTCAAGAAGAATCCACCCTCATTGAAAGAGCAACGGCTACAATCAACAGCATCCCCATCTCTGA
AGACTACAGCGTCGCCAGCGCAGCTCTCTCTAGCGACGGCCGCATCTTCACTGGTGTCAATGTATATCAT
TTTACTGGGGGACCTTGTGCAGAACTCGTGGTGCTGGGCACTGCTGCTGCTGCGGCAGCTGGCAACCTGA
CTTGTATCGTCGCGATCGGAAATGAGAACAGGGGCATCTTGAGCCCCTGCGGACGGTGCCGACAGGTGCT
TCTCGATCTGCATCCTGGGATCAAAGCCATAGTGAAGGACAGTGATGGACAGCCGACGGCAGTTGGGATT
CGTGAATTGCTGCCCTCTGGTTATGTGTGGGAGGGCTAAGCACTTCGTGGCCGAGGAGCAGGACTGACAC
GTGCTACGAGATTTCGATTCCACCGCCGCCTTCTATGAAAGGTTGGGCTTCGGAATCGTTTTCCGGGACG
CCGGCTGGATGATCCTCCAGCGCGGGGATCTCATGCTGGAGTTCTTCGCCCACCCCAACTTGTTTATTGC
AGCTTATAATGGTTACAAATAAAGCAATAGCATCACAAATTTCACAAATAAAGCATTTTTTTCACTGCAT
TCTAGTTGTGGTTTGTCCAAACTCATCAATGTATCTTATCATGTCTGTATACCGTCGACCTCTAGCTAGA
GCTTGGCGTAATCATGGTCATAGCTGTTTCCTGTGTGAAATTGTTATCCGCTCACAATTCCACACAACAT
ACGAGCCGGAAGCATAAAGTGTAAAGCCTGGGGTGCCTAATGAGTGAGCTAACTCACATTAATTGCGTTG
CGCTCACTGCCCGCTTTCCAGTCGGGAAACCTGTCGTGCCAGCTGCATTAATGAATCGGCCAACGCGCGG
GGAGAGGCGGTTTGCGTATTGGGCGCTCTTCCGCTTCCTCGCTCACTGACTCGCTGCGCTCGGTCGTTCG
GCTGCGGCGAGCGGTATCAGCTCACTCAAAGGCGGTAATACGGTTATCCACAGAATCAGGGGATAACGCA
GGAAAGAACATGTGAGCAAAAGGCCAGGAACCGTAAAAAGGCCGCGTTGCTGGCGTTTTTCCATAGGCTC
CGCCCCCCTGACGAGCATCACAAAAATCGACGCTCAAGTCAGAGGTGGCGAAACCCGACAGGACTATAAA
GATACCAGGCGTTTCCCCCTGGAAGCTCCCTCGTGCGCTCTCCTGTTCCGACCCTGCCGCTTACCGGATA
CCTGTCCGCCTTTCTCCCTTCGGGAAGCGTGGCGCTTTCTCATAGCTCACGCTGTAGGTATCTCAGTTCG
GTGTAGGTCGTTCGCTCCAAGCTGGGCTGTGTGCACGAACCCCCCGTTCAGCCCGACCGCTGCGCCTTAT
CCGGTAACTATCGTCTTGAGTCCAACCCGGTAAGACACGACTTATCGCCACTGGCAGCAGCCACTGGTAA
CAGGATTAGCAGAGCGAGGTATGTAGGCGGTGCTACAGAGTTCTTGAAGTGGTGGCCTAACTACGGCTAC
ACTAGAAGAACAGTATTTGGTATCTGCGCTCTGCTGAAGCCAGTTACCTTCGGAAAAAGAGTTGGTAGCT
CTTGATCCGGCAAACAAACCACCGCTGGTAGCGGTGGTTTTTTTGTTTGCAAGCAGCAGATTACGCGCAG
AAAAAAAGGATCTCAAGAAGATCCTTTGATCTTTTCTACGGGGTCTGACGCTCAGTGGAACGAAAACTCA
CGTTAAGGGATTTTGGTCATGAGATTATCAAAAAGGATCTTCACCTAGATCCTTTTAAATTAAAAATGAA
GTTTTAAATCAATCTAAAGTATATATGAGTAAACTTGGTCTGACAGTTACCAATGCTTAATCAGTGAGGC
ACCTATCTCAGCGATCTGTCTATTTCGTTCATCCATAGTTGCCTGACTCCCCGTCGTGTAGATAACTACG
ATACGGGAGGGCTTACCATCTGGCCCCAGTGCTGCAATGATACCGCGAGACCCACGCTCACCGGCTCCAG
ATTTATCAGCAATAAACCAGCCAGCCGGAAGGGCCGAGCGCAGAAGTGGTCCTGCAACTTTATCCGCCTC
CATCCAGTCTATTAATTGTTGCCGGGAAGCTAGAGTAAGTAGTTCGCCAGTTAATAGTTTGCGCAACGTT
GTTGCCATTGCTACAGGCATCGTGGTGTCACGCTCGTCGTTTGGTATGGCTTCATTCAGCTCCGGTTCCC
AACGATCAAGGCGAGTTACATGATCCCCCATGTTGTGCAAAAAAGCGGTTAGCTCCTTCGGTCCTCCGAT
CGTTGTCAGAAGTAAGTTGGCCGCAGTGTTATCACTCATGGTTATGGCAGCACTGCATAATTCTCTTACT
GTCATGCCATCCGTAAGATGCTTTTCTGTGACTGGTGAGTACTCAACCAAGTCATTCTGAGAATAGTGTA
TGCGGCGACCGAGTTGCTCTTGCCCGGCGTCAATACGGGATAATACCGCGCCACATAGCAGAACTTTAAA
AGTGCTCATCATTGGAAAACGTTCTTCGGGGCGAAAACTCTCAAGGATCTTACCGCTGTTGAGATCCAGT
TCGATGTAACCCACTCGTGCACCCAACTGATCTTCAGCATCTTTTACTTTCACCAGCGTTTCTGGGTGAG
CAAAAACAGGAAGGCAAAATGCCGCAAAAAAGGGAATAAGGGCGACACGGAAATGTTGAATACTCATACT
CTTCCTTTTTCAATATTATTGAAGCATTTATCAGGGTTATTGTCTCATGAGCGGATACATATTTGAATGT
ATTTAGAAAAATAAACAAATAGGGGTTCCGCGCACATTTCCCCGAAAAGTGCCACCTGACGTCGACGGAT
CGGGAGATCTCCCGATCCCCTATGGTGCACTCTCAGTACAATCTGCTCTGATGCCGCATAGTTAAGCCAG
TATCTGCTCCCTGCTTGTGTGTTGGAGGTCGCTGAGTAGTGCGCGAGCAAAATTTAAGCTACAACAAGGC
AAGGCTTGACCGACAATTGCATGAAGAATCTGCTTAGGGTTAGGCGTTTTGCGCTGCTTCGCGATGTACG
GGCCAGATATACGCGTTGACATTGATTATTGACTAGGCTTTTGCAAAAAGCTTTGCAAAGATGGATAAAG
TTTTAAACAGAGAGGAATCTTTGCAGCTAATGGACCTTCTAGGTCTTGAAAGGAGTGGGAATTGGCTCCG
GTGCCCGTCAGTGGGCAGAGCGCACATCGCCCACAGTCCCCGAGAAGTTGGGGGGAGGGGTCGGCAATTG
AACCGGTGCCTAGAGAAGGTGGCGCGGGGTAAACTGGGAAAGTGATGTCGTGTACTGGCTCCGCCTTTTT
CCCGAGGGTGGGGGAGAACCGTATATAAGTGCAGTAGTCGCCGTGAACGTTCTTTTTCGCAACGGGTTTG
CCGCCAGAACACAGGTAAGTGCCGTGTGTGGTTCCCGCGGGCCTGGCCTCTTTACGGGTTATGGCCCTTG
CGTGCCTTGAATTACTTCCACCTGGCTGCAGTACGTGATTCTTGATCCCGAGCTTCGGGTTGGAAGTGGG
TGGGAGAGTTCGAGGCCTTGCGCTTAAGGAGCCCCTTCGCCTCGTGCTTGAGTTGAGGCCTGGCCTGGGC
GCTGGGGCCGCCGCGTGCGAATCTGGTGGCACCTTCGCGCCTGTCTCGCTGCTTTCGATAAGTCTCTAGC
CATTTAAAATTTTTGATGACCTGCTGCGACGCTTTTTTTCTGGCAAGATAGTCTTGTAAATGCGGGCCAA
GATCTGCACACTGGTATTTCGGTTTTTGGGGCCGCGGGCGGCGACGGGGCCCGTGCGTCCCAGCGCACAT
GTTCGGCGAGGCGGGGCCTGCGAGCGCGGCCACCGAGAATCGGACGGGGGTAGTCTCAAGCTGGCCGGCC
TGCTCTGGTGCCTGGCCTCGCGCCGCCGTGTATCGCCCCGCCCTGGGCGGCAAGGCTGGCCCGGTCGGCA
CCAGTTGCGTGAGCGGAAAGATGGCCGCTTCCCGGCCCTGCTGCAGGGAGCTCAAAATGGAGGACGCGGC
GCTCGGGAGAGCGGGCGGGTGAGTCACCCACACAAAGGAAAAGGGCCTTTCCGTCCTCAGCCGTCGCTTC
ATGTGACTCCACGGAGTACCGGGCGCCGTCCAGGCACCTCGATTAGTTCTCGAGCTTTTGGAGTACGTCG
TCTTTAGGTTGGGGGGAGGGGTTTTATGCGATGGAGTTTCCCCACACTGAGTGGGTGGAGACTGAAGTTA
GGCCAGCTTGGCACTTGATGTAATTCTCCTTGGAATTTGCCCTTTTTGAGTTTGGATCTTGGTTCATTCT
CAAGCCTCAGACAGTGGTTCAAAGTTTTTTTCTTCCATTTCAGGTGTCGTGAGGAATTAGCTTGGTACTA
ATACGACTCACTATAGGGAGACCCAAGCTGGCTAGGTAAGCTTGGTACCGAGCTCGGATCCACTAGTCCA
GTGTGGTGGAATTCTGCAGATATCCAGCACAGTGGCGGCCGCTCGAGTCTAGAGGGCCCTTCACCATGGA
ACAAAAACTCATCTCAGAAGAGGATCTGGGAGGGCAGTCTGGGCAGATGACATCGCGGAGATGGTTTCAC
CCAAATATCACTGGTGTGGAGGCAGAAAACCTACTGTTGACAAGAGGAGTTGATGGCAGTTTTTTGGCAA
GGCCTAGTAAAAGTAACCCTGGAGACTTCACACTTTCCGTTAGAAGAAATGGAGCTGTCACCCACATCAA
GATTCAGAACACTGGTGATTACTATGACCTGTATGGAGGGGAGAAATTTGCCACTTTGGCTGAGTTGGTC
CAGTATTACATGGAACATCACGGGCAATTAAAAGAGAAGAATGGAGATGTCATTGAGCTTAAATATCCTC
TGAACTGTGCAGATCCTACCTCTGAAAGGTGGTTTCATGGACATCTCTCTGGGAAAGAAGCAGAGAAATT
ATTAACTGAAAAAGGAAAACATGGTAGTTTTCTTGTACGAGATAGCCAGAGCCACCCTGGAGATTTTGTT
CTTTCTGTGCGCACTGGTGATGACAAAGGGGAGAGCAATGACGGCAAGTCTAAAGTGACCCATGTTATGA
TTCGCTGTCAGGAACTGAAATACGACGTTGGTGGAGGAGAACGGTTTGATTCTTTGACAGATCTTGTGGA
ACATTATAAGAAGAATCCTATGGTGGAAACATTGGGTACAGTACTACAACTCAAGCAGCCCCTTAACACG
ACTCGTATAAATGCTGCTGAAATAGAAAGCAGAGTTCGAGAACTAAGCAAATTAGCTGAGACCACAGATA
AAGTCAAACAAGGCTTTTGGGAAGAATTTGAGACACTACAACAACAGGAGTGCAAACTTCTCTACAGCCG
AAAAGAGGGTCAAAGGCAAGAAAACAAAAACAAAAATAGATATAAAAACATCCTGCCCTTTGATCATACC
AGGGTTGTCCTACACGATGGTGATCCCAATGAGCCTGTTTCAGATTACATCAATGCAAATATCATCATGC
CTGAATTTGAAACCAAGTGCAACAATTCAAAGCCCAAAAAGAGTTACATTGCCACACAAGGCTGCCTGCA
AAACACGGTGAATGACTTTTGGCGGATGGTGTTCCAAGAAAACTCCCGAGTGATTGTCATGACAACGAAA
GAAGTGGAGAGAGGAAAGAGTAAATGTGTCAAATACTGGCCTGATGAGTATGCTCTAAAAGAATATGGCG
TCATGCGTGTTAGGAACGTCAAAGAAAGCGCCGCTCATGACTATACGCTAAGAGAACTTAAACTTTCAAA
GGTTGGACAAGGGAATACGGAGAGAACGGTCTGGCAATACCACTTTCGGACCTGGCCGGACCACGGCGTG
CCCAGCGACCCTGGGGGCGTGCTGGACTTCCTGGAGGAGGTGCACCATAAGCAGGAGAGCATCATGGATG
CAGGGCCGGTCGTGGTGCACTGCAGTGCTGGAATTGGCCGGACAGGGACGTTCATTGTGATTGATATTCT
TATTGACATCATCAGAGAGAAAGGTGTTGACTGCGATATTGACGTTCCCAAAACCATCCAGATGGTGCGG
TCTCAGAGGTCAGGGATGGTCCAGACAGAAGCACAGTACCGATTTATCTATATGGCGGTCCAGCATTATA
TTGAAACACTACAGCGCAGGATTGAAGAAGAGCAGAAAAGCAAGAGGAAAGGGCACGAATATACAAATAT
TAAGTATTCTCTAGCGGACCAGACGAGTGGAGATCAGAGCCCTCTCCCGCCTTGTACTCCAACGCCACCC
TGTGCAGAAATGAGAGAAGACAGTGCTAGAGTCTATGAAAACGTGGGCCTGATGCAACAGCAGAAAAGTT
TCAGAAAAGACAATACTGTGCCTCTGAAGCTGATCGCTCTCCTGGCTAATGGCGAGTTCCATAGTGGCGA
ACAGCTGGGAGAAACCCTGGGCATGTCCAGGGCCGCTATCAACAAGCACATTCAGACTCTGCGCGACTGG
GGCGTGGACGTGTTCACCGTGCCCGGAAAGGGCTACTCTCTGCCCGAGCCTATCCCGCTGCTGAACGCTA
AACAGATTCTGGGACAGCTGGACGGCGGGAGCGTGGCAGTCCTGCCTGTGGTCGACTCCACCAATCAGTA
CCTGCTGGATCGAATCGGCGAGCTGAAGAGTGGGGATGCTTGCATTGCAGAATATCAGCAGGCAGGGAGA
GGAAGCAGAGGGAGGAAATGGTTCTCTCCTTTTGGAGCTAACCTGTACCTGAGTATGTTTTGGCGCCTGA
AGCGGGGACCAGCAGCAATCGGCCTGGGCCCGGTCATCGGAATTGTCATGGCAGAAGCGCTGCGAAAGCT
GGGAGCAGACAAGGTGCGAGTCAAATGGCCCAATGACCTGTATCTGCAGGATAGAAAGCTGGCAGGCATC
CTGGTGGAGCTGGCCGGAATAACAGGCGATGCTGCACAGATCGTCATTGGCGCCGGGATTAACGTGGCTA
TGAGGCGCGTGGAGGAAAGCGTGGTCAATCAGGGCTGGATCACACTGCAGGAAGCAGGGATTAACCTGGA
CAGGAATACTCTGGCCGCTACGCTGATCCGAGAGCTGCGGGCAGCCCTGGAACTGTTCGAGCAGGAAGGC
CTGGCTCCATATCTGCCACGGTGGGAGAAGCTGGATAACTTCATCAATAGACCCGTGAAGCTGATCATTG
GGGACAAAGAGATTTTCGGGATTAGCCGGGGGATTGATAAACAGGGAGCCCTGCTGCTGGAACAGGACGG
AGTTATCAAACCCTGGATGGGCGGAGAAATCAGTCTGCGGTCTGCCGAAAAGCTGCAGCTGCCTCCCCTG
GAGCGCCTGACCCTGGACTAAGTTTAAACCCGCTGATCAGCCTCGACTGTGCCTTCTAGTTGCCAGCCAT
CTGTTGTTTGCCCCTCCCCCGTGCCTTCCTTGACCCTGGAAGGTGCCACTCCCACTGTCCTTTCCTAATA
AAATGAGGAAATTGCATCGCATTGTCTGAGTAGGTGTCATTCTATTCTGGGGGGTGGGGTGGGGCAGGAC
AGCAAGGGGGAGGATTGGGAAGACAATAGCAGGCATGCTGGGGATGCGGTGGGCTCTATGGCTTCTGAGG
CGGAAAGAACCAGCTGGGGCTCTAGGGGGTATCCCC
[124 nt withheld, positions 7877-8000]
C
[91 nt withheld, positions 8002-8092]
A
[49 nt withheld, positions 8094-8142]
CCTTTGACGTTGGAGTCCACGTTCTTT
[37 nt withheld, positions 8170-8206]
ACCCTATCTCGGTCTATTCTTTTGATTTATAAGGGATTTTGCCGATTTCGGCCTATTGGTTAAAAAATGA
GCTGATTTAACAAAAATTTAACGCGAATTAATTCTGTGGAATGTGTGTCAGTTAGGGTGTGGAAAGTCCC
CAGGCTCCCCAGCAGGCAGAAGTATGCAAAGCATGCATCTCAATTAGTCAGCAACCAGGTGTGGAAAGTC
CCCAGGCTCCCCAGCAGGCAGAAGTATGCAAAGCATGCATCTCAATTAGTCAGCAACCATAGTCCCGCCC
CTAACTCCGCCCATCCCGCCCCTAACTCCGCCCAGTTCCGCCCATTCTCCGCCCCATGGCTGACTAATTT
TTTTT
